>Addgene plasmid #146899 | pAc5.1B-lambdaN-HA-DmCup_1-417-L379AL383A-V5His6_M | depositor full sequence | sequence record 289346 | Full Sequence
CTTCAAGGAATTAATTCTATATTCTAAAAACACAAATGATACTTCTAAAAAAAATCATGAATGGCATCAA
CTCTGAATCAAATCTTTGCAGATGCACCTACTTCTCATTTCCACTGTCACATCATTTTTCCAGATCTCGC
TGCCTGTTATGTGGCCCACAAACCAAGACACGTTTTATGGCCATTAAAGCTGGCTGATCGTCGCCAAACA
CCAAATACATATCAATATGTACATTCGAGAAAGAAGCGATCAAAGAAGCGTCTTCGGGCGAGTAGGAGAA
TGCGGAGGAGAAGGAGAACGAGCTGATCTAGTATCTCTCCACAATCCAATGCCAACTGACCAACTGGCCA
TATTCGGAGCAATTTGAAGCCAATTTCCATCGCCTGGCGATCGCTCCATTCTTGGCTATATGTTTTTCAC
CGTTCCCGGGGCCATTTTCAAAGACTCGTCGGTAAGATAAGATTGTGTCACTCGCTGTCTCTCTTCATTT
GTCGAAGAATGCTGAGGAATTTCGCGATGACGTCGGCGAGTATTTTGAAGAATGAGAATAATTTGTATTT
ATACGAAAATCAGTTAGTGGAATTTTCTACAAAAACATGTTATCTATAGATAATTTTGTTGCAAAATATG
TTGACTATGACAAAGATTGTATGTATATACCTTTAATGTATTCTCATTTTCTTATGTATTTATAATGGCA
ATGATGATACTGATGATATTTTAAGATGATGCCAGACCACAGGCTGATTTCTGCGTCTTTTGCCGAACGC
AGTGCATGTGCGGTTGTTGTTTTTTGGAATAGTTTCAATTTTCGGACTGTCCGCTTTGATTTCAGTTTCT
TGGCTTATTCAAAAAGCAAAGTAAAGCCAAAAAAGCGAGATGGCAATACCAAATGCGGCAAAACGGTAGT
GGAAGGAAAGGGGTGCGGGGCAGCGGAAGGAAGGGTGGGGCGGGGCGTGGCGGGGTCTGTGGCTGGGCGC
GACGTCACCGACGTTGGAGCCACTCCTTTGACCATGTGTGCGTGTGTGTATTATTCGTGTCTCGCCACTC
GCCGGTTGTTTTTTTCTTTTTATCTCGCTCTCTCTAGCGCCATCTCGTACGCATGCTCAACGCACCGCAT
GTTGCCGTGTCCTTTATGCGTCATTTTGGCTCGAAATAGGCAATTATTTAAACAAAGATTAGTCAACGAA
AACGCTAAAATAAATAAGTCTACAATATGGTTACTTATTGCCATGTGTGTGCAGCCAACGATAGCAACAA
AAGCAACAACACAGTGGCTTTCCCTCTTTCACTTTTTGTTTGCAAGCGCGTGCGAGCAAGACGGCACGAC
CGGCAAACGCAATTACGCTGACAAAGAGCAGACGAAGTTTTGGCCGAAAAACATCAAGGCGCCTGATACG
AATGCATTTGCAATAACAATTGCGATATTTAATATTGTTTATGAAGCTGTTTGACTTCAAAACACACAAA
AAAAAAAATAAAACAAATTATTTGAAAGAGAATTAGGAATCGGACAGCTTATCGTTACGGGCTAACAGCA
CACCGAGACGAAATAGCTTACCTGACGTCACAGCCTCTGGAAGAACTGCCGCCAAGCAGAGAGAGAGAGA
AAAAGAGGGAGAGCAGCTTAGACCGCATGTGCTTGTGTGTGAGGCGTCTCTCTCTTCGTCTCCTGTTTGC
GCAAACGCATAGACTGCACTGAGAAAATCGATTACCTATTTTTTATGAATGAATATTTGCACTATTACTA
TTCAAAACTATTAAGATAGCAATCACATTCAATAGCCAAATACTATACCACCTGAGCGATGCAACGAAAT
GATCAATTTGAGCAAAAATGCTGCATATTTAGGACGGCATCATTATAGAAATGCTTCTTGCTGTGTACTT
TTCTCTCGTCTGGCAGCTGTTTCGCCGTTATTGTTAAAACCGGCTTAAGTTAGGTGTGTTTTCTACGACT
AGTGATGCCCCTACTAGAAGATGTGTGTTGCACAAATGTCCCTGAATAACCAATTTGAAGTGCAGATAGC
AGTAAACGTAAGCTAATATGAATATTATTTAACTGTAATGTTTTAATATCGCTGGACATTACTAATAAAC
CCACTATAAACACATGTACATATGTATGTTTTGGCATACAATGAGTAGTTGGGGAAAAAATGTGTAAAAG
CACCGTGACCATCACAGCATAAAGATAACCAGCTGAAGTATCGAATATGAGTAACCCCCAAATTGAATCA
CATGCCGCAACTGATAGGACCCATGGAAGTACACTCTTCATGGCGATATACAAGACACACACAAGCACGA
ACACCCAGTTGCGGAGGAAATTCTCCGTAAATGAAAACCCAATCGGCGAACAATTCATACCCATATATGG
TAAAAGTTTTGAACGCGACTTGAGAGCGGAGAGCATTGCGGCTGATAAGGTTTTAGCGCTAAGCGGGCTT
TATAAAACGGGCTGCGGGACCAGTTTTCATATCACTACCGTTTGAGTTCTTGTGCTGTGTGGATACTCCT
CCCGACACAAAGCCGCTCCATCAGCCAGCAGTCGTCTAATCCAGAGACCCCGGATCGGGGTACCAACATG
GACGCACAAACACGACGACGTGAGCGTCGCGCTGAGAAACAAGCTCAATGGAAAGCTGCAAACGGTGGAT
CTCCTCCACATATGGCTTACCCATACGATGTTCCAGATTACGCTCCTCCAAGCTTGAATTCTGCAGATAT
CATGGACCCTATGAAAGAGGAGGCGATCGAATTGAATGGCCATGCTATGCAAATGGCCGAAGCTGAGCAA
GAAAATGGCGCTGGCGCCCTGAAAATTGCCACCAATGCGGGTGCAACCGATCGTCCAGCGCATCAGCAGC
TTCCGCTGCCAGTCGAAGATCAGCAGGATGAGGTGCTGACCCCCGCTGAGAAGGGCAAGTTCGAGTACCC
GCCCCCTCCACCGCCACCAACTCCAGTCCAGGCTCCGCTAGCCACCAAGGCCACCGCTCTGAATGCCAGT
CAAGAGCATGACGACGACGAGGCCAACTCCGAGAAGTGGGAGGATCCGTGCGCTCCGCCCCCGCCTCCTC
CGCTGCCGACTAGCGCTTTCCTGGCCACCGGACTGGGCTACCTCAAGCTGCCCGCCTTCAAGCTGAAGGA
CGCACTGGAGAAGGCCATCACCAAGTTGGAGGCCAACAAGCGGACGCTAAAGGCCAGCCCTGAGTCTTCT
CGTTCCATCAAAAACAAGAATGTGGTGGCCCTGGAGATGTTACCCAGGCGCTCAAACCCAGAAACGATCG
GCGATGGATCCATGTTGGCATCCACATCCACGGCTGTTATGCTGCAGACCAAAAAGCCCGCCGTTATTGT
GGAGATGGAGAGGCGTTGTAAGATCATCAATTTACTGGCCAAACAGAATCAAATCCTCGAATCCATTTCG
GGGGAGGCCATTCCGATGCATGGACCCTCGAAGCATCTGCACGAGGACGAGGGTCTGACCCTGCAAGTTC
TCTCGGCCCGAGCATCCACACCGTACACACAGCCCTCCAGCATGTTGTCCTGCACGGCCGTTAGTTGTGA
CCTGGAGCACGATTCGCCGCGGAAGCAAGTGGCCAGCAAGGAGGCCGTGCCGGAGCAGCAGTCTAGTCAG
GTGCAGCAAAAGCGTCCACCCAGCACAGGCATTCACAAGCCAGGAAGTCTGCGAGCACCCAAGGCTGTTC
GTCCTACTACTGCTCCGGTGGTCAGCAGCAAGCCGGTCAAGAGCTATACCCGCTCCCGCCTGATGGACAT
TCGCAACGGGATGTTCAATGCCCTGATGCACAGGTCCAAGGAGAGCTTTGTGATGCCTCGCATCGCCACC
TGCGACGACATTGAGGCGGAGGGAAGGGCTCGCCGCATGAATATTTGGCGCACCTCGGACGGCACAAGAT
TCCGGACCCGCTCCACCACAGCTAACTTAAACATGAACAACAACAACAACAATGAGTGCATGGGCGGCCG
CTCGAGTCTAGAGGGCCCGCGGTTCGAAGGTAAGCCTATCCCTAACCCTCTCCTCGGTCTCGATTCTACG
CGTACCGGTCATCATCACCATCACCATTGAGTTTAAACCCGCTGATCAGCCTCGACTGTGCCTTCTAAGG
CCTGAGCTCGCTGATCAGCCTCGATCGAGGATCCAGACATGATAAGATACATTGATGAGTTTGGACAAAC
CACAACTAGAATGCAGTGAAAAAAATGCTTTATTTGTGAAATTTGTGATGCTATTGCTTTATTTGTAACC
ATTATAAGCTGCAATAAACAAGTTAACAACAACAATTGCATTCATTTTATGTTTCAGGTTCAGGGGGAGG
TGTGGGAGGTTTTTTAAAGCAAGTAAAACCTCTACAAATGTGGTATGGCTGATTATGATCAGTCGACCGA
TGCCCTTGAGAGCCTTCAACCCAGTCAGCTCCTTCCGGTGGGCGCGGGGCATGACTATCGTCGCCGCACT
TATGACTGTCTTCTTTATCATGCAACTCGTAGGACAGGTGCCGGCAGCGCTCTGGGTCATTTTCGGCGAG
GACCGCTTTCGCTGGAGCGCGACGATGATCGGCCTGTCGCTTGCGGTATTCGGAATCTTGCACGCCCTCG
CTCAAGCCTTCGTCACTGGTCCCGCCACCAAACGTTTCGGCGAGAAGCAGGCCATTATCGCCGGCATGGC
GGCCGACGCGCTGGGCTACGTCTTGCTGGCGTTCGCGACGCGAGGCTGGATGGCCTTCCCCATTATGATT
CTTCTCGCTTCCGGCGGCATCGGGATGCCCGCGTTGCAGGCCATGCTGTCCAGGCAGGTAGATGACGACC
ATCAGGGACAGCTTCAAGGATCGCTCGCGGCTCTTACCAGCCAGCAAAAGGCCAGGAACCGTAAAAAGGC
CGCGTTGCTGGCGTTTTTCCATAGGCTCCGCCCCCCTGACGAGCATCACAAAAATCGACGCTCAAGTCAG
AGGTGGCGAAACCCGACAGGACTATAAAGATACCAGGCGTTTCCCCCTGGAAGCTCCCTCGTGCGCTCTC
CTGTTCCGACCCTGCCGCTTACCGGATACCTGTCCGCCTTTCTCCCTTCGGGAAGCGTGGCGCTTTCTCA
ATGCTCACGCTGTAGGTATCTCAGTTCGGTGTAGGTCGTTCGCTCCAAGCTGGGCTGTGTGCACGAACCC
CCCGTTCAGCCCGACCGCTGCGCCTTATCCGGTAACTATCGTCTTGAGTCCAACCCGGTAAGACACGACT
TATCGCCACTGGCAGCAGCCACTGGTAACAGGATTAGCAGAGCGAGGTATGTAGGCGGTGCTACAGAGTT
CTTGAAGTGGTGGCCTAACTACGGCTACACTAGAAGGACAGTATTTGGTATCTGCGCTCTGCTGAAGCCA
GTTACCTTCGGAAAAAGAGTTGGTAGCTCTTGATCCGGCAAACAAACCACCGCTGGTAGCGGTGGTTTTT
TTGTTTGCAAGCAGCAGATTACGCGCAGAAAAAAAGGATCTCAAGAAGATCCTTTGATCTTTTCTACGGG
GTCTGACGCTCAGTGGAACGAAAACTCACGTTAAGGGATTTTGGTCATGAGATTATCAAAAAGGATCTTC
ACCTAGATCCTTTTAAATTAAAAATGAAGTTTTAAATCAATCTAAAGTATATATGAGTAAACTTGGTCTG
ACAGTTACCAATGCTTAATCAGTGAGGCACCTATCTCAGCGATCTGTCTATTTCGTTCATCCATAGTTGC
CTGACTCCCCGTCGTGTAGATAACTACGATACGGGAGGGCTTACCATCTGGCCCCAGTGCTGCAATGATA
CCGCGAGACCCACGCTCACCGGCTCCAGATTTATCAGCAATAAACCAGCCAGCCGGAAGGGCCGAGCGCA
GAAGTGGTCCTGCAACTTTATCCGCCTCCATCCAGTCTATTAATTGTTGCCGGGAAGCTAGAGTAAGTAG
TTCGCCAGTTAATAGTTTGCGCAACGTTGTTGCCATTGCTGCAGGCATCGTGGTGTCACGCTCGTCGTTT
GGTATGGCTTCATTCAGCTCCGGTTCCCAACGATCAAGGCGAGTTACATGATCCCCCATGTTGTGCAAAA
AAGCGGTTAGCTCCTTCGGTCCTCCGATCGTTGTCAGAAGTAAGTTGGCCGCAGTGTTATCACTCATGGT
TATGGCAGCACTGCATAATTCTCTTACTGTCATGCCATCCGTAAGATGCTTTTCTGTGACTGGTGAGTAC
TCAACCAAGTCATTCTGAGAATAGTGTATGCGGCGACCGAGTTGCTCTTGCCCGGCGTCAACACGGGATA
ATACCGCGCCACATAGCAGAACTTTAAAAGTGCTCATCATTGGAAAACGTTCTTCGGGGCGAAAACTCTC
AAGGATCTTACCGCTGTTGAGATCCAGTTCGATGTAACCCACTCGTGCACCCAACTGATCTTCAGCATCT
TTTACTTTCACCAGCGTTTCTGGGTGAGCAAAAACAGGAAGGCAAAATGCCGCAAAAAAGGGAATAAGGG
CGACACGGAAATGTTGAATACTCATACTCTTCCTTTTTCAATATTATTGAAGCATTTATCAGGGTTATTG
TCTCATGAGCGGATACATATTTGAATGTATTTAGAAAAATAAACAAATAGGGGTTCCGCGCACATTTCCC
CGAAAAGTGCCACCTGACGTCTAAGAAACCATTATTATCATGACATTAACCTATAAAAATAGGCGTATCA
CGAGGCCCTTTCGT
Features (pLannotate 1.2.2; 11 found; start..end, strand, type, name):
     56..2568    +  promoter       Ac5 promoter: Drosophila melanogaster actin 5C promoter
   2588..2653    +  CDS            N (fragment): REGN_LAMBD - Experimental evidence at protein level: Swiss-Prot protein existence level 1. Plays a role as a transcriptional antitermination factor that allows the virus to initiate its lytic phase. Activates expression of the delayed viral early genes by modifying host RNA polymerase (RNAP) into a form that is resistant to termination signals. This antitermination function requires the host NusA protein which serves to stabilize the interaction between antitermination protein N and host RNA polymerase. From Escherichia phage lambda (Bacteriophage lambda).
   2678..2704    +  CDS            3xHA (fragment): three tandem HA epitope tags
   2777..3982    +  CDS            cup (fragment): CUP_DROME - Also known as fs(2)cup. Experimental evidence at protein level: Swiss-Prot protein existence level 1. Adapter protein that plays a central role in localization of transcripts in the oocyte and in young embryos (PubMed:9118812). Maintains RNA targets in a repressed state by promoting their deadenylation and protects deadenylated mRNAs from further degradation (PubMed:21937713). Binds to and recruits eIF-4E to the 3'-UTR of some mRNA targets which prevents interaction between eIF4E1 and eIF4G (PubMed:14685270, PubMed:15465908, PubMed:21081899). This may contribute to translational re
   4019..4060    +  CDS            V5 tag: epitope tag from simian virus 5
   4160..4294    -  polyA_signal   SV40 poly(A) signal: SV40 polyadenylation signal
   4317..4401    -  CDS            large T antigen (fragment): large T antigen from SV40 (simian virus 40)
   4402..4872    +  CDS            TcR (fragment): tetracycline efflux protein; tet; confers resistance to tetracycline
   4916..5504    -  rep_origin     ori: high-copy-number ColE1/pMB1/pBR322/pUC origin of replication
   5675..6535    -  CDS            AmpR: β-lactamase; bla; confers resistance to ampicillin, carbenicillin, and related antibiotics
   6536..6640    -  promoter       AmpR promoter: bla
