[The description below was written by a language model from this plasmid's Addgene catalogue record and pLannotate feature annotations shown in this document.]
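Description:
pAc5.1B-lambdaN-HA-DmCup_1-417-L379AL383A-V5His6_M is a 6,734 nt insect-cell expression plasmid. The catalogue lists the backbone as unknown, although the name and feature layout point to a pAc5.1B-type vector. It is propagated in E. coli using a ColE1/pUC-type origin and an ampicillin resistance gene (β-lactamase) driven by its own bla promoter. The record describes it as low copy, although the annotated origin is of the high-copy family. A partial tetracycline resistance fragment and a short SV40 large T antigen fragment are also annotated; these appear to be non-functional backbone remnants. No selection marker for insect cells is annotated, so the plasmid seems suited to transient transfection.

Expression is driven by the Drosophila melanogaster actin 5C (Ac5) promoter, a strong constitutive promoter used in fly cell lines, and terminated by an SV40 polyadenylation signal. The open reading frame begins with a short fragment of the bacteriophage lambda N protein, followed by an HA epitope (annotated as a single-repeat-sized fragment of 3xHA). Next comes the N-terminal portion of Drosophila Cup (residues 1–417) carrying the substitutions L379A and L383A, and then a V5 tag. The name also indicates a C-terminal His6 tag, which is not separately annotated.

The lambda N peptide binds boxB RNA hairpins, so a fusion of this kind is typically used to tether the protein to a boxB-containing reporter mRNA and measure its effect on that transcript. This fits the associated study of Cup's role in promoting deadenylation and inhibiting decapping of mRNA targets. The record does not state what the two leucine-to-alanine mutations are meant to disrupt.
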