Addgene plasmid #146899: pAc5.1B-lambdaN-HA-DmCup_1-417-L379AL383A-V5His6_M
Purpose: Insect Expression of DmCup_1-417-L379AL383A
Depositing lab: Elisa Izaurralde. Depositing organization: Max Planck Institute for Developmental Biology. Publication: CUP promotes deadenylation and inhibits decapping of mRNA targets. Igreja C, Izaurralde E. Genes Dev. 2011 Sep 15;25(18):1955-67. doi: 10.1101/gad.17136311. PubMed 21937713.
Backbone
  Vector backbone: Unknown
  Vector type: Insect Expression
Growth in bacteria
  Bacterial resistance: Ampicillin, 100 μg/mL
  Growth temperature: 37°C
  Growth strain: DH5alpha
  Copy number: Low Copy
Gene/Insert
  Gene/Insert name: DmCup_1-417-L379AL383A
  Species: D. melanogaster (fly)
  Entrez Gene: cup (a.k.a. Dmel_CG11181, CG11181, CUP, Cup, DmCup, Dmel\CG11181, fs(1)cup, fs(2)cup, i239)
  Cloning method: Unknown
Terms and licenses: Academic/Nonprofit Terms; Industry Terms: Not Available to Industry
Depositor comments: Sequence according to the sequence given by NCBI: AF004917.1 Plasmids from this collection were made available to the research community and donated after the lab closed. Please note that the sequence provided by the depositing laboratory may be theoretical/predicted or based on Sanger sequencing results. There may be discrepancies between sequencing results obtained by Addgene and the depositor sequence. If an Addgene verified sequence is not available, please contact before placing your order to request that our lab fully sequence the plasmid.
How to cite: pAc5.1B-lambdaN-HA-DmCup_1-417-L379AL383A-V5His6_M was a gift from Elisa Izaurralde (Addgene plasmid # 146899 ; http://n2t.net/addgene:146899 ; RRID:Addgene_146899)
